Addgene plasmid #63810: pBad_crtEBI_70
Purpose: expresses crtEBI genes for neurosporene production
Depositing lab: Howard Salis. Depositing organization: Pennsylvania State University. Publication: Efficient search, mapping, and optimization of multi-protein genetic systems in diverse bacteria. Farasat I, Kushwaha M, Collens J, Easterbrook M, Guido M, Salis HM. Mol Syst Biol. 2014 Jun 21;10:731. doi: 10.15252/msb.20134955. PubMed 24952589.
Backbone
  Vector backbone: FTV
  Vector type: Bacterial Expression
Growth in bacteria
  Bacterial resistance: Chloramphenicol, 25 μg/mL
  Growth temperature: 30°C
  Growth strain: DH10B
  Copy number: High Copy
Gene/Insert
  Gene/Insert name: crtEBI operon
  Species: Rhodobactor
  Mutation: Codon optimized for E.coli
  Promoter: PBAD
  Cloning method: Gibson Cloning
  Sequencing primers: 5′ pBAD-F; 3′ rrnB-T1-term-F
Terms and licenses: Academic/Nonprofit Terms; Industry Terms: Not Available to Industry
Depositor comments: Needs to be grown in E_IF3_15 strain for overproduction of neurosporene
How to cite: pBad_crtEBI_70 was a gift from Howard Salis (Addgene plasmid # 63810 ; http://n2t.net/addgene:63810 ; RRID:Addgene_63810)
