[The description below was written by a language model from this plasmid's Addgene catalogue record and pLannotate feature annotations shown in this document.]
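Description:
pBad_crtEBI_70 is a 6,886 nt bacterial expression plasmid built on the FTV backbone for arabinose-inducible production of the carotenoid neurosporene in E. coli. It replicates from a high-copy ColE1/pUC-type origin and is selected with chloramphenicol through a cat gene driven by its own promoter and followed by the lambda t0 terminator.

The payload is a synthetic crtEBI operon of Rhodobacter origin, codon optimized for E. coli and assembled by Gibson cloning. It sits downstream of the araBAD (PBAD) promoter, with the araC regulator gene encoded divergently upstream, so transcription is repressed without L-arabinose and activated when it is added. The three coding sequences lie in tandem and form a short pathway. CrtE condenses farnesyl diphosphate with isopentenyl diphosphate to give geranylgeranyl diphosphate. CrtB joins two of these molecules into phytoene. CrtI, a phytoene desaturase, introduces three double bonds to yield neurosporene via phytofluene and zeta-carotene. The automated annotation matches crtE and crtB to Rhodobacter sphaeroides proteins. It calls crtI a partial match to the Rhodobacter capsulatus enzyme, which may reflect the reference used rather than a truncated gene. T7Te and rrnB T1 terminator elements are annotated after the operon, on the opposite strand, ahead of the resistance cassette.

The short gaps between the coding sequences presumably hold their ribosome binding sites, although none are annotated. The record does not explain the "70" in the name; given the deposit's association with work on optimizing multi-protein genetic systems, it may denote one variant in a series. The depositor notes that neurosporene overproduction requires a specific engineered host strain, E_IF3_15.
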