Features (pLannotate 1.2.2; 11 found; start..end, strand, type, name):
     89..967     -  CDS            araC: L-arabinose regulatory protein; araC
    994..1278    +  promoter       araBAD promoter: araBAD; promoter of the L-arabinose operon of E. coli; the araC regulatory gene is transcribed in the opposite direction (Guzman et al., 1995)
   1328..2191    +  CDS            crtE: CRTE_RHOS4 - Protein inferred from homology: Swiss-Prot protein existence level 3. Catalyzes the condensation of farnesyl diphosphate (FPP) and isopentenyl diphosphate (IPP) to yield geranylgeranyl diphosphate (GGPP) needed for biosynthesis of carotenoids and diterpenes. From Rhodobacter sphaeroides (strain ATCC 17023 / DSM 158 / JCM 6121 / NBRC 12203 / NCIMB 8253 / ATH 2.4.1.) (Cereibacter sphaeroides).
   2235..3299    +  CDS            crtB: CRTB_RHOS4 - Protein inferred from homology: Swiss-Prot protein existence level 3. Involved in the biosynthesis of carotenoids. Catalyzes the condensation of two molecules of geranylgeranyl diphosphate (GGPP) to give prephytoene diphosphate (PPPP) and the subsequent rearrangement of the cyclopropylcarbinyl intermediate to yield phytoene (By similarity). From Rhodobacter sphaeroides (strain ATCC 17023 / DSM 158 / JCM 6121 / NBRC 12203 / NCIMB 8253 / ATH 2.4.1.) (Cereibacter sphaeroides).
   3380..4858    +  CDS            crtI (fragment): CRTI_RHOCB - Experimental evidence at protein level: Swiss-Prot protein existence level 1. Converts phytoene into all-trans-neurosporene as the major product, via the intermediary of phytofluene and zeta-carotene, by the introduction of three double bonds. Both intermediates, phytofluene and zeta-carotene, can be used as substrates and converted to neurosporene. 1,2-epoxy phytoene is also a suitable substrate whereas the C30 diapophytoene is not. From Rhodobacter capsulatus (strain ATCC BAA-309 / NBRC 16581 / SB1003).
   5052..5079    -  terminator     T7Te terminator: phage T7 early transcription terminator
   5095..5166    -  terminator     rrnB T1 terminator: transcription terminator T1 from the E. coli rrnB gene
   5183..5278    +  promoter       cat promoter (fragment): promoter of the E. coli cat gene encoding chloramphenicol acetyltransferase
   5279..5935    +  CDS            cat: CAT_ECOLX - Experimental evidence at protein level: Swiss-Prot protein existence level 1. This enzyme is an effector of chloramphenicol resistance in bacteria. From Escherichia coli. This protein is used as a marker in many commonly used cloning vectors, such as pACYC184.
   5959..6053    +  terminator     lambda t0 terminator: transcription terminator from phage lambda
   6142..6730    +  rep_origin     ori: high-copy-number ColE1/pMB1/pBR322/pUC origin of replication
>Addgene plasmid #63810 | pBad_crtEBI_70 | depositor full sequence | sequence record 106543 | Full Sequence
CATAATGTGCCTGTCAAATGGACGAAGCAGGGATTCTGCAAACCCTATGCTACTCCCTCGAGCCGTCAAT
TGTCTGATTCGTTACCAATTATGACAACTTGACGGCTACATCATTCACTTTTTCTTCACAACCGGCACGG
AACTCGCTCGGGCTGGCCCCGGTGCATTTTTTAAATACCCGCGAGAAATAGAGTTGATCGTCAAAACCAA
CATTGCGACCGACGGTGGCGATAGGCATCCGGGTGGTGCTCAAAAGCAGCTTCGCCTGGCTGATACGTTG
GTCCTCGCGCCAGCTTAAGACGCTAATCCCTAACTGCTGGCGGAAAAGATGTGACAGACGCGACGGCGAC
AAGCAAACATGCTGTGCGACGCTGGCGATATCAAAATTGCTGTCTGCCAGGTGATCGCTGATGTACTGAC
AAGCCTCGCGTACCCGATTATCCATCGGTGGATGGAGCGACTCGTTAATCGCTTCCATGCGCCGCAGTAA
CAATTGCTCAAGCAGATTTATCGCCAGCAGCTCCGAATAGCGCCCTTCCCCTTGCCCGGCGTTAATGATT
TGCCCAAACAGGTCGCTGAAATGCGGCTGGTGCGCTTCATCCGGGCGAAAGAACCCCGTATTGGCAAATA
TTGACGGCCAGTTAAGCCATTCATGCCAGTAGGCGCGCGGACGAAAGTAAACCCACTGGTGATACCATTC
GCGAGCCTCCGGATGACGACCGTAGTGATGAATCTCTCCTGGCGGGAACAGCAAAATATCACCCGGTCGG
CAAACAAATTCTCGTCCCTGATTTTTCACCACCCCCTGACCGCGAATGGTGAGATTGAGAATATAACCTT
TCATTCCCAGCGGTCGGTCGATAAAAAAATCGAGATAACCGTTGGCCTCAATCGGCGTTAAACCCGCCAC
CAGATGGGCATTAAACGAGTATCCCGGCAGCAGGGGATCATTTTGCGCTTCAGCCATACTTTTCATACTC
CCGCCATTCAGAGAAGAAACCAATTGTCCATATTGCATCAGACATTGCCGTCACTGCGTCTTTTACTGGC
TCTTCTCGCTAACCAAACCGGTAACCCCGCTTATTAAAAGCATTCTGTAACAAAGCGGGACCAAAGCCAT
GACAAAAACGCGTAACAAAAGTGTCTATAATCACGGCAGAAAAGTCCACATTGATTATTTGCACGGCGTC
ACACTTTGCTATGCCATAGCATTTTTATCCATAAGATTAGCGGATCTTACCTGACGCTTTTTATCGCAAC
TCTCTACTGTTTCTCCATACCCGTGAATTCAACCAATATACCAAATAAAGAGTTGAGGACGTCAAGGATG
GCATTCGAACAACGTATTGAAGCTGCTATGGCTGCTGCTATTGCACGTGGCCAGGGTAGCGAAGCTCCGT
CCAAACTGGCAACTGCGCTGGACTACGCTGTCACCCCTGGTGGTGCGCGCATTCGTCCGACTCTGCTGCT
GTCTGTCGCCACCGCTTGCGGCGATGACCGTCCTGCCCTGAGCGACGCGGCTGCGGTTGCCCTGGAACTG
ATCCATTGCGCTTCTCTGGTGCATGACGACCTGCCGTGCTTCGACGACGCTGAAATCCGTCGTGGTAAGC
CAACCGTTCATCGTGCATACAGCGAACCGCTGGCTATCCTGACTGGTGATTCCCTGATCGTTATGGGTTT
CGAAGTTCTGGCGCGTGCGGCGGCTGATCAGCCACAACGTGCCCTGCAACTGGTAACGGCTCTGGCGGTA
CGCACTGGTATGCCGATGGGCATCTGCGCTGGTCAGGGTTGGGAAAGCGAATCTCAGATCAACCTGTCTG
CATACCACCGTGCCAAAACTGGTGCCCTGTTCATCGCGGCTACTCAGATGGGCGCAATCGCAGCGGGTTA
CGAGGCGGAACCGTGGGAAGAACTGGGTGCGCGTATCGGCGAAGCGTTCCAGGTTGCAGATGATCTGCGT
GACGCGCTGTGCGATGCCGAAACCCTGGGTAAGCCGGCAGGTCAGGACGAAATCCATGCACGTCCGAACG
CTGTTCGCGAGTATGGTGTAGAAGGCGCGGCTAAACGCCTGAAAGACATCCTGGGTGGCGCGATCGCATC
CATCCCGTCCTGTCCAGGTGAAGCAATGCTGGCAGAGATGGTTCGTCGCTACGCCGAGAAAATCGTTCCA
GCTCAAGTTGCTGCACGCGTGTAATCTAGAACGTACACACACAATTATACTAAGCAGATCCGAAATGATT
GCTTCTGCTGATCTGGATGCGTGTCGTGAAATGATTCGTACCGGCTCCTATAGCTTTCATGCCGCTTCTC
GTCTGCTGCCGGAACGCGTACGTGCGCCGAGCCTGGCGCTGTACGCCTTCTGCCGTGTAGCTGACGATGC
TGTGGATGAAGCTGTTAACGATGGCCAGCGTGAAGAAGATGCTGAAGTGAAACGCCGCGCAGTACTGAGC
CTGCGTGATCGTCTGGATCTGGTGTATGGCGGCCGTCCGCGTAACGCTCCTGCTGACCGCGCCTTTGCGG
CGGTCGTCGAAGAATTTGAAATGCCGCGTGCTCTGCCGGAAGCGCTGCTGGAAGGTCTGGCGTGGGATGC
GGTAGGCCGTTCCTACGACTCCTTCAGCGGTGTTCTGGATTACTCTGCGCGTGTTGCCGCAGCCGTTGGC
GCGATGATGTGTGTTCTGATGCGCGTTCGCGATCCTGATGTCCTGGCTCGTGCGTGCGATCTGGGTCTGG
CGATGCAACTGACCAACATCGCTCGTGACGTTGGCACTGACGCCCGTTCTGGTCGCATCTACCTGCCGCG
CGACTGGATGGAAGAGGAAGGCCTGCCGGTGGAAGAGTTCCTGGCACGCCCGGTGGTTGATGATCGCATC
CGTGCAGTCACTCACCGCCTGCTGCGCGCTGCGGACCGTCTGTACCTGCGTTCTGAGGCCGGTGTGTGTG
GCCTGCCGCTGGCTTGTCGTCCGGGCATTTACGCGGCACGTCACATCTATGCTGGTATTGGTGATGAAAT
CGCGCGTAACGGTTATGATTCTGTTACCCGTCGCGCTTTCACCACTCGTCGCCAGAAACTGGTTTGGCTG
GGTCTGTCCGCTACTCGCGCTGCTCTGAGCCCATTCGGTCCAGGTTGTGCAACCCTGCACGCCGCTCCGG
AACCAGAAGTCGCATTCCTGGTTAACGCGGCAGCACGCGCTCGTCCTCAGCGTGGCCGTAGCGAAGCTCT
GATTAGCGTTCTGGCTCAACTGGAGGCTCAGGATCGTCAGATCAGCCGCCAGCGTCTGGGTAACCGTGCG
AACCCGATCTAACTCGAAGCTTAAACCCAACAAATTAGACTATAAGGAGGTTAATAATGCCATCTATTTC
TCCAGCCTCTGACGCTGATCGTGCTCTGGTTATCGGCTCTGGCCTGGGCGGCCTGGCCGCTGCTATGCGT
CTGGGTGCAAAAGGTTGGCGTGTTACCGTAATCGATAAACTGGACGTTCCGGGTGGCCGTGGCTCCAGCA
TCACGCAGGAGGGCCATCGTTTTGACCTGGGCCCGACCATTGTTACTGTACCTCAAAGCCTGCGTGACCT
GTGGAAAACTTGCGGTCGCGACTTCGACGCAGATGTGGAGCTGAAACCGATTGACCCATTCTACGAAGTT
CGTTGGCCAGATGGCTCTCACTTTACCGTTCGTCAGTCTACTGAAGCTATGAAAGCTGAAGTAGCACGCC
TGTCTCCAGGCGATGTTGCGGGCTACGAGAAATTCCTGAAGGATTCCGAGAAACGTTATTGGTTCGGTTA
TGAGGACCTGGGTCGTCGCTCCATGCACAAACTGTGGGATCTGATCAAAGTCCTGCCGACCTTCGGCATG
ATGCGTGCTGATCGTTCCGTCTACCAGCACGCGGCCCTGCGCGTCAAGGATGAACGCCTGCGCATGGCGC
TGTCCTTCCATCCTCTGTTCATTGGTGGTGATCCGTTCAATGTGACCAGCATGTACATCCTGGTATCTCA
ACTGGAGAAAGAATTTGGTGTACATTACGCGATCGGCGGTGTGGCCGCCATCGCAGCCGCGATGGCGAAA
GTGATTGAAGGTCAGGGCGGCTCCTTCCGCATGAACACTGAAGTGGACGAAATCCTGGTTGAAAAAGGCA
CCGCTACCGGTGTTCGCCTGGCGTCTGGCGAAGTACTGCGCGCTGGTCTGGTTGTAAGCAATGCGGACGC
AGGCCATACCTACATGCGTCTGCTGCGCAATCACCCTCGCCGTCGTTGGACTGACGCCCACGTTAAATCT
CGCCGCTGGAGCATGGGCCTGTTTGTTTGGTACTTTGGCACCAAAGGTACTAAAGGCATGTGGCCGGATG
TGGGTCATCACACCATCGTGAACGCTCCGCGTTACAAAGGCCTGGTTGAGGACATCTTCCTGAAAGGTAA
ACTGGCCAAAGACATGTCCCTGTACATCCATCGTCCATCTATCACTGATCCGACCGTTGCGCCAGAAGGC
GACGATACCTTCTACGCGCTGTCCCCAGTGCCGCACCTGAAACAGGCACAGCCGGTAGACTGGCAGGCGG
TTGCGGAGCCGTACCGCGAAAGCGTCCTGGAAGTCCTGGAACAATCCATGCCGGGCATTGGTGAACGCAT
TGGTCCAAGCCTGGTGTTCACGCCAGAAACTTTCCGTGATCGTTACCTGTCCCCGTGGGGTGCAGGCTTC
TCTATCGAACCGCGCATCCTGCAATCTGCTTGGTTCCGTCCGCATAATATCTCTGAAGAAGTCGCAAATC
TGTTTCTGGTTGGTGCGGGCACCCACCCAGGTGCCGGTGTACCGGGTGTTATTGGCTCTGCGGAGGTCAT
GGCGAAACTGGCTCCGGATGCGCCGCGTGCGCGCCGTGAAGCTGAACCGGCTGAGCGCCTGGCAGCAGAA
TAACCATAACACACACACACACAAGGTCGTCACAGCACCGGTGCTTAATAAAGATCTTCGACGTCTGCTG
TGTAAAAAAAAACCCCGCCCCTGACAGGGCGGGGTTTTTTTTCGCGGTTGTGAATGCCATATGGCTGTGC
TGTGGTATAAACGCAGAAAGGCCCACCCGAAGGTGAGCCAGTGTGACTCTAGTAGAGAGCGTTCACCGAC
AAACAACAGATAAAACGAAAGGCCCAGTCTTTCGACTGAGCCTTTCGTTTTATTTGATGCCTGGCCTAGG
TTCACGTAAGAGGTTCCAACTTTCACCATAATGAAATAAGATCACTACCGGGCGTATTTTTTGAGTTATC
GAGATTTTCAGGAGCTAAGGAAGCTAAAATGGAGAAAAAAATCACTGGATATACCACCGTTGATATATCC
CAATGGCATCGTAAAGAACATTTTGAGGCATTTCAGTCAGTTGCTCAATGTACCTATAACCAGACCGTTC
AGCTGGATATTACGGCCTTTTTAAAGACCGTAAAGAAAAATAAGCACAAGTTTTATCCGGCCTTTATTCA
CATTCTTGCCCGCCTGATGAATGCTCATCCGGAATTTCGTATGGCAATGAAAGACGGTGAGCTGGTGATA
TGGGATAGTGTTCACCCTTGTTACACCGTTTTCCATGAGCAAACTGAAACGTTTTCATCGCTCTGGAGTG
AATACCACGACGATTTCCGGCAGTTTCTACACATATATTCGCAAGATGTGGCGTGTTACGGTGAAAACCT
GGCCTATTTCCCTAAAGGGTTTATTGAGAATATGTTTTTCGTCTCAGCCAATCCCTGGGTGAGTTTCACC
AGTTTTGATTTAAACGTGGCCAATATGGACAACTTCTTCGCCCCCGTTTTCACCATGGGCAAATATTATA
CGCAAGGCGACAAGGTGCTGATGCCGCTGGCGATTCAGGTTCATCATGCCGTTTGTGATGGCTTCCATGT
CGGCAGAATGCTTAATGAATTACAACAGTACTGCGATGAGTGGCAGGGCGGGGCGTAATTTGATATCGGT
ACCGCTTGGACTCCTGTTGATAGATCCAGTAATGACCTCAGAACTCCATCTGGATTTGTTCAGAACGCTC
GGTTGCCGCCGGGCGTTTTTTATTGGTGAGAATCCAAGCACCCGGGCATGACCAAAATCCCTTAACGTGA
GTTTTCGTTCCACTGAGCGTCAGACCCCGTAGAAAAGATCAAAGGATCTTCTTGAGATCCTTTTTTTCTG
CGCGTAATCTGCTGCTTGCAAACAAAAAAACCACCGCTACCAGCGGTGGTTTGTTTGCCGGATCAAGAGC
TACCAACTCTTTTTCCGAAGGTAACTGGCTTCAGCAGAGCGCAGATACCAAATACTGTCCTTCTAGTGTA
GCCGTAGTTAGGCCACCACTTCAAGAACTCTGTAGCACCGCCTACATACCTCGCTCTGCTAATCCTGTTA
CCAGTGGCTGCTGCCAGTGGCGATAAGTCGTGTCTTACCGGGTTGGACTCAAGACGATAGTTACCGGATA
AGGCGCAGCGGTCGGGCTGAACGGGGGGTTCGTGCACACAGCCCAGCTTGGAGCGAACGACCTACACCGA
ACTGAGATACCTACAGCGTGAGCTATGAGAAAGCGCCACGCTTCCCGAAGGGAGAAAGGCGGACAGGTAT
CCGGTAAGCGGCAGGGTCGGAACAGGAGAGCGCACGAGGGAGCTTCCAGGGGGAAACGCCTGGTATCTTT
ATAGTCCTGTCGGGTTTCGCCACCTCTGACTTGAGCGTCGATTTTTGTGATGCTCGTCAGGGGGGCGGAG
CCTATGGAAAAACGCCAGCAACGCGGCCTTTTTACGGTTCCTGGCCTTTTGCTGGCCTTTTGCTCACATG
TTCTTTCCTGCGTTATCCCCTGATTCTGTGGATAACCGTATTACCGCCTTTGAGTGAGCTGATACCTGGA
TCCTGATAAATGATTTCTGCAGAAAA
