>Addgene plasmid #63810 | pBad_crtEBI_70 | addgene partial sequence | sequence record 108436 | CAT-R 5'-GCAACTGACTGAAATGCCTC-3'
TCAACGGTGGTATATCCAGTGATTTTTTTCTCCATTTTAGCTTCCTTAGCTCCTGAAAATCTCGATAACT
CAAAAAATACGCCCGGTAGTGATCTTATTTCATTATGGTGAAAGTTGGAACCTCTTACGTGAACCTAGGC
CAGGCATCAAATAAAACGAAAGGCTCAGTCGAAAGACTGGGCCTTTCGTTTTATCTGTTGTTTGTCGGTG
AACGCTCTCTACTAGAGTCACACTGGCTCACCTTCGGGTGGGCCTTTCTGCGTTTATACCACAGCACAGC
CATATGGCATTCACAACCGCGAAAAAAAACCCCGCCCTGTCAGGGGCGGGGTTTTTTTTTACACAGCAGA
CGTCGAAGATCTTTATTAAGCACCGGTGCTGTGACGACCTTGTGTGTGTGTGTGTTATGGTTATTCTGCT
GCCAGGCGCTCAGCCGGTTCAGCTTCACGGCGCGCACGCGGCGCATCCGGAGCCAGTTTCGCCATGACCT
CCGCAGAGCCAATAACACCCGGTACACCGGCACC
