>Addgene plasmid #63810 | pBad_crtEBI_70 | addgene partial sequence | sequence record 108437 | pBAD-F 5'-ATGCCATAGCATTTTTATCC-3'
CTCTCTACTGTTTCTCCATACCCGTGAATTCAACCAATATACCAAATAAAGAGTTGAGGACGTCAAGGAT
GGCATTCGAACAACGTATTGAAGCTGCTATGGCTGCTGCTATTGCACGTGGCCAGGGTAGCGAAGCTCCG
TCCAAACTGGCAACTGCGCTGGACTACGCTGTCACCCCTGGTGGTGCGCGCATTCGTCCGACTCTGCTGC
TGTCTGTCGCCACCGCTTGCGGCGATGACCGTCCTGCCCTGAGCGACGCGGCTGCGGTTGCCCTGGAACT
GATCCATTGCGCTTCTCTGGTGCATGACGACCTGCCGTGCTTCGACGACGCTGAAATCCGTCGTGGTAAG
CCAACCGTTCATCGTGCATACAGCGAACCGCTGGCTATCCTGACTGGTGATTCCCTGATCGTTATGGGTT
TCGAAGTTCTGGCGCGTGCGGCGGCTGATCAGCCACAACGTGCCCTGCAACTGGTAACGGCTCTGGCGGT
ACGCACTGGTATGCCGATGGGCATCTGCGCTGGTCAGGGTTGGGAAAGCGAATCTCAGATCAACCTGTCT
GCATACCACCGTGCCAAAACTGGTGCCCTGTTCATCGCGGCTACTCAGATGGGCGCAATCGCAGCGGGTT
ACGAGGCGGAACCGTGGGAAGAACTGGGTGCGCGTATCGGCGAAGCGTTCCAGGTTGCAGATGATCTGCG
TGACGCGCTGTGCGATGCCG
